Addgene plasmid #77709: CROT gRNA (BRDN0001145682)
Purpose: 3rd generation lentiviral gRNA plasmid targeting human CROT
Depositing lab: John Doench & David Root. Depositing organization: Broad Institute. Publication: Optimized sgRNA design to maximize activity and minimize off-target effects of CRISPR-Cas9. Doench JG, Fusi N, Sullender M, Hegde M, Vaimberg EW, Donovan KF, Smith I, Tothova Z, Wilen C, Orchard R, Virgin HW, Listgarten J, Root DE. Nat Biotechnol. 2016 Jan 18. doi: 10.1038/nbt.3437. PubMed 26780180.
Backbone
  Vector backbone: lentiGuide-Puro
  Backbone manufacturer: Zhang Lab (Addgene plasmid # 52963)
  Vector type: Mammalian Expression, Lentiviral, CRISPR
  Selectable markers: Puromycin
Growth in bacteria
  Bacterial resistance: Ampicillin, 100 μg/mL
  Growth temperature: 37°C
  Growth strain: DH5alpha
  Copy number: High Copy
Gene/Insert
  Gene/Insert name: CROT (alt names: CROT; NM_001143935.1)
  gRNA/shRNA sequence: GATTGCAGCATTAACTAGTG
  Species: H. sapiens (human)
  Entrez Gene: CROT (a.k.a. COT)
  Promoter: hU6
  Cloning method: Unknown
  Sequencing primers: 5′ U6-F; 3′ pS2-R
Terms and licenses: Academic/Nonprofit Terms; Industry Terms: Not Available to Industry
Depositor comments: The gRNA was designed to target the following Genbank reference sequence(s): NM_001143935.1,NM_021151.3. Note that this plasmid does NOT contain Cas9. It should be used in conjunction with lentiCas9-Blast (Addgene #52962) or otherwise with cell lines already expressing Cas9. Browse the full kinome gRNA library at http://www.addgene.org/pooled-library/broadgpp-human-kinome/ or visit http://www.broadinstitute.org/rnai/public/ for detailed protocols and information.
How to cite: CROT gRNA (BRDN0001145682) was a gift from John Doench & David Root (Addgene plasmid # 77709 ; http://n2t.net/addgene:77709 ; RRID:Addgene_77709)
