[The description below was written by a language model from this plasmid's Addgene catalogue record and pLannotate feature annotations shown in this document.]
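Description:
CROT gRNA (BRDN0001145682) is a third-generation lentiviral guide RNA plasmid built on the lentiGuide-Puro backbone and designed to target the human CROT gene. It belongs to a set of guides associated with a human kinome gRNA library. In bacteria it is maintained as a high-copy plasmid through a ColE1/pUC-type origin and selected with ampicillin via the β-lactamase gene. The backbone also carries an f1 origin, an SV40 origin and remnants of lac and phage promoter elements inherited from the cloning vector.

The lentiviral transfer cassette begins with an RSV promoter fused to a truncated HIV-1 5' LTR, which makes genomic RNA production Tat-independent. This is followed by the Ψ packaging signal with a partial gag sequence, the Rev response element for Rev-dependent nuclear export, and a central polypurine tract. The cassette ends in a self-inactivating ΔU3 3' LTR, with an SV40 polyadenylation signal downstream.

Within this frame sit two expression units. A human U6 RNA polymerase III promoter drives the CROT-specific spacer joined to the Streptococcus pyogenes Cas9 guide scaffold. Downstream, the EF-1α core promoter with its intron A drives puromycin N-acetyltransferase, which allows selection of transduced mammalian cells. A WPRE after this marker enhances transcript stability and expression.

The plasmid does not encode Cas9. The depositor notes that it must be paired with a separate Cas9 vector or used in cells already expressing the nuclease. Its typical use is packaging into lentivirus to deliver the guide stably for Cas9-mediated disruption of CROT in human cells.
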