Features (pLannotate 1.2.2; 29 found; start..end, strand, type, name):
     14..80      +  CDS            small t antigen (fragment): SV40 (simian virus 40) small t antigen
    106..317     +  promoter       EF-1α core promoter: core promoter for human elongation factor EF-1α
    318..1256    +  intron         EF-1α intron A: intron upstream of the start codon of human EF-1α
   1278..1877    +  CDS            PuroR (fragment): puromycin N-acetyltransferase; pac from Streptomyces; confers resistance to puromycin
   1893..2481    +  misc_feature   WPRE: woodchuck hepatitis virus posttranscriptional regulatory element
   2532..2551    +  misc_feature   cPPT/CTS (fragment): central polypurine tract and central termination sequence of HIV-1
   2553..2786    +  LTR            3' LTR (ΔU3): self-inactivating 3' long terminal repeat (LTR) from HIV-1
   2864..2985    +  polyA_signal   SV40 poly(A) signal: SV40 polyadenylation signal
   3025..3160    +  rep_origin     SV40 ori: SV40 origin of replication
   3181..3199    -  promoter       T7 promoter: promoter for bacteriophage T7 RNA polymerase
   3207..3362    +  CDS            lacZα (fragment): LacZα fragment of β-galactosidase; lacZ fragment
   3367..3795    +  rep_origin     f1 ori (sequence partly withheld): f1 bacteriophage origin of replication; arrow indicates direction of (+) strand synthesis
   3848..3952    +  promoter       AmpR promoter: bla
   3953..4813    +  CDS            AmpR: β-lactamase; bla; confers resistance to ampicillin, carbenicillin, and related antibiotics
   4984..5572    +  rep_origin     ori: high-copy-number ColE1/pMB1/pBR322/pUC origin of replication
   5755..5847    +  CDS            lacI (fragment): lac repressor; lacI; The lac repressor binds to the lac operator to inhibit transcription in E. coli. This inhibition can be relieved by adding lactose or isopropyl-β-D-thiogalactopyranoside (IPTG).
   5860..5881    +  protein_bind   CAP binding site: CAP binding activates transcription in the presence of cAMP. E. coli catabolite activator protein
   5896..5926    +  promoter       lac promoter: promoter for the E. coli lac operon
   5934..5950    +  protein_bind   lac operator: The lac repressor binds to the lac operator to inhibit transcription in E. coli. This inhibition can be relieved by adding lactose or isopropyl-β-D-thiogalactopyranoside (IPTG). lac repressor encoded by lacI
   5995..6013    +  promoter       T3 promoter: promoter for bacteriophage T3 RNA polymerase
   6041..6267    +  promoter       RSV promoter: Rous sarcoma virus enhancer/promoter
   6268..6448    +  LTR            5' LTR (truncated): truncated 5' long terminal repeat (LTR) from HIV-1
   6495..6620    +  misc_feature   HIV-1 Ψ: packaging signal of human immunodeficiency virus type 1
   6604..6967    +  CDS            HIV-1 gag (fragment): gag protein from human immunodeficiency virus 1; gag
   7113..7346    +  misc_feature   RRE: The Rev response element (RRE) of HIV-1 allows for Rev-dependent mRNA export from the nucleus to the cytoplasm.
   7723..7749    +  CDS            Rev (fragment): human immunodeficiency virus 1 (HIV-1) Rev protein; rev; enhances nuclear export of unspliced and incompletely spliced viral mRNAs
   7753..7993    +  promoter       U6 promoter: RNA polymerase III promoter for human U6 snRNA
   8023..8098    +  misc_RNA       gRNA scaffold: guide RNA scaffold for the Streptococcus pyogenes CRISPR/Cas9 system
   8154..8271    +  misc_feature   cPPT/CTS: central polypurine tract and central termination sequence of HIV-1
>Addgene plasmid #77709 | CROT gRNA (BRDN0001145682) | addgene full sequence | sequence record 189042 | Addgene Assembled Sequence
CCCGGGTGCAAAGATGGATAAAGTTTTAAACAGAGAGGAATCTTTGCAGCTAATGGACCTTCTAGGTCTT
GAAAGGAGTGGGAATTGGCTCCGGTGCCCGTCAGTGGGCAGAGCGCACATCGCCCACAGTCCCCGAGAAG
TTGGGGGGAGGGGTCGGCAATTGATCCGGTGCCTAGAGAAGGTGGCGCGGGGTAAACTGGGAAAGTGATG
TCGTGTACTGGCTCCGCCTTTTTCCCGAGGGTGGGGGAGAACCGTATATAAGTGCAGTAGTCGCCGTGAA
CGTTCTTTTTCGCAACGGGTTTGCCGCCAGAACACAGGTAAGTGCCGTGTGTGGTTCCCGCGGGCCTGGC
CTCTTTACGGGTTATGGCCCTTGCGTGCCTTGAATTACTTCCACCTGGCTGCAGTACGTGATTCTTGATC
CCGAGCTTCGGGTTGGAAGTGGGTGGGAGAGTTCGAGGCCTTGCGCTTAAGGAGCCCCTTCGCCTCGTGC
TTGAGTTGAGGCCTGGCCTGGGCGCTGGGGCCGCCGCGTGCGAATCTGGTGGCACCTTCGCGCCTGTCTC
GCTGCTTTCGATAAGTCTCTAGCCATTTAAAATTTTTGATGACCTGCTGCGACGCTTTTTTTCTGGCAAG
ATAGTCTTGTAAATGCGGGCCAAGATCTGCACACTGGTATTTCGGTTTTTGGGGCCGCGGGCGGCGACGG
GGCCCGTGCGTCCCAGCGCACATGTTCGGCGAGGCGGGGCCTGCGAGCGCGGCCACCGAGAATCGGACGG
GGGTAGTCTCAAGCTGGCCGGCCTGCTCTGGTGCCTGGCCTCGCGCCGCCGTGTATCGCCCCGCCCTGGG
CGGCAAGGCTGGCCCGGTCGGCACCAGTTGCGTGAGCGGAAAGATGGCCGCTTCCCGGCCCTGCTGCAGG
GAGCTCAAAATGGAGGACGCGGCGCTCGGGAGAGCGGGCGGGTGAGTCACCCACACAAAGGAAAAGGGCC
TTTCCGTCCTCAGCCGTCGCTTCATGTGACTCCACGGAGTACCGGGCGCCGTCCAGGCACCTCGATTAGT
TCTCGAGCTTTTGGAGTACGTCGTCTTTAGGTTGGGGGGAGGGGTTTTATGCGATGGAGTTTCCCCACAC
TGAGTGGGTGGAGACTGAAGTTAGGCCAGCTTGGCACTTGATGTAATTCTCCTTGGAATTTGCCCTTTTT
GAGTTTGGATCTTGGTTCATTCTCAAGCCTCAGACAGTGGTTCAAAGTTTTTTTCTTCCATTTCAGGTGT
CGTGACGTACGGCCACCATGACCGAGTACAAGCCCACGGTGCGCCTCGCCACCCGCGACGACGTCCCCAG
GGCCGTACGCACCCTCGCCGCCGCGTTCGCCGACTACCCCGCCACGCGCCACACCGTCGATCCGGACCGC
CACATCGAGCGGGTCACCGAGCTGCAAGAACTCTTCCTCACGCGCGTCGGGCTCGACATCGGCAAGGTGT
GGGTCGCGGACGACGGCGCCGCCGTGGCGGTCTGGACCACGCCGGAGAGCGTCGAAGCGGGGGCGGTGTT
CGCCGAGATCGGCCCGCGCATGGCCGAGTTGAGCGGTTCCCGGCTGGCCGCGCAGCAACAGATGGAAGGC
CTCCTGGCGCCGCACCGGCCCAAGGAGCCCGCGTGGTTCCTGGCCACCGTCGGAGTCTCGCCCGACCACC
AGGGCAAGGGTCTGGGCAGCGCCGTCGTGCTCCCCGGAGTGGAGGCGGCCGAGCGCGCCGGGGTGCCCGC
CTTCCTGGAGACCTCCGCGCCCCGCAACCTCCCCTTCTACGAGCGGCTCGGCTTCACCGTCACCGCCGAC
GTCGAGGTGCCCGAAGGACCGCGCACCTGGTGCATGACCCGCAAGCCCGGTGCCTGAACGCGTTAAGTCG
ACAATCAACCTCTGGATTACAAAATTTGTGAAAGATTGACTGGTATTCTTAACTATGTTGCTCCTTTTAC
GCTATGTGGATACGCTGCTTTAATGCCTTTGTATCATGCTATTGCTTCCCGTATGGCTTTCATTTTCTCC
TCCTTGTATAAATCCTGGTTGCTGTCTCTTTATGAGGAGTTGTGGCCCGTTGTCAGGCAACGTGGCGTGG
TGTGCACTGTGTTTGCTGACGCAACCCCCACTGGTTGGGGCATTGCCACCACCTGTCAGCTCCTTTCCGG
GACTTTCGCTTTCCCCCTCCCTATTGCCACGGCGGAACTCATCGCCGCCTGCCTTGCCCGCTGCTGGACA
GGGGCTCGGCTGTTGGGCACTGACAATTCCGTGGTGTTGTCGGGGAAATCATCGTCCTTTCCTTGGCTGC
TCGCCTGTGTTGCCACCTGGATTCTGCGCGGGACGTCCTTCTGCTACGTCCCTTCGGCCCTCAATCCAGC
GGACCTTCCTTCCCGCGGCCTGCTGCCGGCTCTGCGGCCTCTTCCGCGTCTTCGCCTTCGCCCTCAGACG
AGTCGGATCTCCCTTTGGGCCGCCTCCCCGCGTCGACTTTAAGACCAATGACTTACAAGGCAGCTGTAGA
TCTTAGCCACTTTTTAAAAGAAAAGGGGGGACTGGAAGGGCTAATTCACTCCCAACGAAGACAAGATCTG
CTTTTTGCTTGTACTGGGTCTCTCTGGTTAGACCAGATCTGAGCCTGGGAGCTCTCTGGCTAACTAGGGA
ACCCACTGCTTAAGCCTCAATAAAGCTTGCCTTGAGTGCTTCAAGTAGTGTGTGCCCGTCTGTTGTGTGA
CTCTGGTAACTAGAGATCCCTCAGACCCTTTTAGTCAGTGTGGAAAATCTCTAGCAGTACGTATAGTAGT
TCATGTCATCTTATTATTCAGTATTTATAACTTGCAAAGAAATGAATATCAGAGAGTGAGAGGAACTTGT
TTATTGCAGCTTATAATGGTTACAAATAAAGCAATAGCATCACAAATTTCACAAATAAAGCATTTTTTTC
ACTGCATTCTAGTTGTGGTTTGTCCAAACTCATCAATGTATCTTATCATGTCTGGCTCTAGCTATCCCGC
CCCTAACTCCGCCCATCCCGCCCCTAACTCCGCCCAGTTCCGCCCATTCTCCGCCCCATGGCTGACTAAT
TTTTTTTATTTATGCAGAGGCCGAGGCCGCCTCGGCCTCTGAGCTATTCCAGAAGTAGTGAGGAGGCTTT
TTTGGAGGCCTAGGGACGTACCCAATTCGCCCTATAGTGAGTCGTATTACGCGCGCTCACTGGCCGTCGT
TTTACAACGTCGTGACTGGGAAAACCCTGGCGTTACCCAACTTAATCGCCTTGCAGCACATCCCCCTTTC
GCCAGCTGGCGTAATAGCGAAGAGGCCCGCACCGATCGCCCTTCCCAACAGTTGCGCAGCCTGAATGGCG
AATGGG
[124 nt withheld, positions 3367-3490]
C
[91 nt withheld, positions 3492-3582]
A
[49 nt withheld, positions 3584-3632]
CCTTTGACGTTGGAGTCCACGTTCTTT
[37 nt withheld, positions 3660-3696]
ACCCTATCTCGGTCTATTCTTTTGATTTATAAGGGATTTTGCCGATTTCGGCCTATTGGTTAAAAAATGA
GCTGATTTAACAAAAATTTAACGCGAATTTTAACAAAATATTAACGCTTACAATTTAGGTGGCACTTTTC
GGGGAAATGTGCGCGGAACCCCTATTTGTTTATTTTTCTAAATACATTCAAATATGTATCCGCTCATGAG
ACAATAACCCTGATAAATGCTTCAATAATATTGAAAAAGGAAGAGTATGAGTATTCAACATTTCCGTGTC
GCCCTTATTCCCTTTTTTGCGGCATTTTGCCTTCCTGTTTTTGCTCACCCAGAAACGCTGGTGAAAGTAA
AAGATGCTGAAGATCAGTTGGGTGCACGAGTGGGTTACATCGAACTGGATCTCAACAGCGGTAAGATCCT
TGAGAGTTTTCGCCCCGAAGAACGTTTTCCAATGATGAGCACTTTTAAAGTTCTGCTATGTGGCGCGGTA
TTATCCCGTATTGACGCCGGGCAAGAGCAACTCGGTCGCCGCATACACTATTCTCAGAATGACTTGGTTG
AGTACTCACCAGTCACAGAAAAGCATCTTACGGATGGCATGACAGTAAGAGAATTATGCAGTGCTGCCAT
AACCATGAGTGATAACACTGCGGCCAACTTACTTCTGACAACGATCGGAGGACCGAAGGAGCTAACCGCT
TTTTTGCACAACATGGGGGATCATGTAACTCGCCTTGATCGTTGGGAACCGGAGCTGAATGAAGCCATAC
CAAACGACGAGCGTGACACCACGATGCCTGTAGCAATGGCAACAACGTTGCGCAAACTATTAACTGGCGA
ACTACTTACTCTAGCTTCCCGGCAACAATTAATAGACTGGATGGAGGCGGATAAAGTTGCAGGACCACTT
CTGCGCTCGGCCCTTCCGGCTGGCTGGTTTATTGCTGATAAATCTGGAGCCGGTGAGCGTGGGTCTCGCG
GTATCATTGCAGCACTGGGGCCAGATGGTAAGCCCTCCCGTATCGTAGTTATCTACACGACGGGGAGTCA
GGCAACTATGGATGAACGAAATAGACAGATCGCTGAGATAGGTGCCTCACTGATTAAGCATTGGTAACTG
TCAGACCAAGTTTACTCATATATACTTTAGATTGATTTAAAACTTCATTTTTAATTTAAAAGGATCTAGG
TGAAGATCCTTTTTGATAATCTCATGACCAAAATCCCTTAACGTGAGTTTTCGTTCCACTGAGCGTCAGA
CCCCGTAGAAAAGATCAAAGGATCTTCTTGAGATCCTTTTTTTCTGCGCGTAATCTGCTGCTTGCAAACA
AAAAAACCACCGCTACCAGCGGTGGTTTGTTTGCCGGATCAAGAGCTACCAACTCTTTTTCCGAAGGTAA
CTGGCTTCAGCAGAGCGCAGATACCAAATACTGTTCTTCTAGTGTAGCCGTAGTTAGGCCACCACTTCAA
GAACTCTGTAGCACCGCCTACATACCTCGCTCTGCTAATCCTGTTACCAGTGGCTGCTGCCAGTGGCGAT
AAGTCGTGTCTTACCGGGTTGGACTCAAGACGATAGTTACCGGATAAGGCGCAGCGGTCGGGCTGAACGG
GGGGTTCGTGCACACAGCCCAGCTTGGAGCGAACGACCTACACCGAACTGAGATACCTACAGCGTGAGCT
ATGAGAAAGCGCCACGCTTCCCGAAGGGAGAAAGGCGGACAGGTATCCGGTAAGCGGCAGGGTCGGAACA
GGAGAGCGCACGAGGGAGCTTCCAGGGGGAAACGCCTGGTATCTTTATAGTCCTGTCGGGTTTCGCCACC
TCTGACTTGAGCGTCGATTTTTGTGATGCTCGTCAGGGGGGCGGAGCCTATGGAAAAACGCCAGCAACGC
GGCCTTTTTACGGTTCCTGGCCTTTTGCTGGCCTTTTGCTCACATGTTCTTTCCTGCGTTATCCCCTGAT
TCTGTGGATAACCGTATTACCGCCTTTGAGTGAGCTGATACCGCTCGCCGCAGCCGAACGACCGAGCGCA
GCGAGTCAGTGAGCGAGGAAGCGGAAGAGCGCCCAATACGCAAACCGCCTCTCCCCGCGCGTTGGCCGAT
TCATTAATGCAGCTGGCACGACAGGTTTCCCGACTGGAAAGCGGGCAGTGAGCGCAACGCAATTAATGTG
AGTTAGCTCACTCATTAGGCACCCCAGGCTTTACACTTTATGCTTCCGGCTCGTATGTTGTGTGGAATTG
TGAGCGGATAACAATTTCACACAGGAAACAGCTATGACCATGATTACGCCAAGCGCGCAATTAACCCTCA
CTAAAGGGAACAAAAGCTGGAGCTGCAAGCTTAATGTAGTCTTATGCAATACTCTTGTAGTCTTGCAACA
TGGTAACGATGAGTTAGCAACATGCCTTACAAGGAGAGAAAAAGCACCGTGCATGCCGATTGGTGGAAGT
AAGGTGGTACGATCGTGCCTTATTAGGAAGGCAACAGACGGGTCTGACATGGATTGGACGAACCACTGAA
TTGCCGCATTGCAGAGATATTGTATTTAAGTGCCTAGCTCGATACATAAACGGGTCTCTCTGGTTAGACC
AGATCTGAGCCTGGGAGCTCTCTGGCTAACTAGGGAACCCACTGCTTAAGCCTCAATAAAGCTTGCCTTG
AGTGCTTCAAGTAGTGTGTGCCCGTCTGTTGTGTGACTCTGGTAACTAGAGATCCCTCAGACCCTTTTAG
TCAGTGTGGAAAATCTCTAGCAGTGGCGCCCGAACAGGGACTTGAAAGCGAAAGGGAAACCAGAGGAGCT
CTCTCGACGCAGGACTCGGCTTGCTGAAGCGCGCACGGCAAGAGGCGAGGGGCGGCGACTGGTGAGTACG
CCAAAAATTTTGACTAGCGGAGGCTAGAAGGAGAGAGATGGGTGCGAGAGCGTCAGTATTAAGCGGGGGA
GAATTAGATCGCGATGGGAAAAAATTCGGTTAAGGCCAGGGGGAAAGAAAAAATATAAATTAAAACATAT
AGTATGGGCAAGCAGGGAGCTAGAACGATTCGCAGTTAATCCTGGCCTGTTAGAAACATCAGAAGGCTGT
AGACAAATACTGGGACAGCTACAACCATCCCTTCAGACAGGATCAGAAGAACTTAGATCATTATATAATA
CAGTAGCAACCCTCTATTGTGTGCATCAAAGGATAGAGATAAAAGACACCAAGGAAGCTTTAGACAAGAT
AGAGGAAGAGCAAAACAAAAGTAAGACCACCGCACAGCAAGCGGCCGCTGATCTTCAGACCTGGAGGAGG
AGATATGAGGGACAATTGGAGAAGTGAATTATATAAATATAAAGTAGTAAAAATTGAACCATTAGGAGTA
GCACCCACCAAGGCAAAGAGAAGAGTGGTGCAGAGAGAAAAAAGAGCAGTGGGAATAGGAGCTTTGTTCC
TTGGGTTCTTGGGAGCAGCAGGAAGCACTATGGGCGCAGCGTCAATGACGCTGACGGTACAGGCCAGACA
ATTATTGTCTGGTATAGTGCAGCAGCAGAACAATTTGCTGAGGGCTATTGAGGCGCAACAGCATCTGTTG
CAACTCACAGTCTGGGGCATCAAGCAGCTCCAGGCAAGAATCCTGGCTGTGGAAAGATACCTAAAGGATC
AACAGCTCCTGGGGATTTGGGGTTGCTCTGGAAAACTCATTTGCACCACTGCTGTGCCTTGGAATGCTAG
TTGGAGTAATAAATCTCTGGAACAGATTTGGAATCACACGACCTGGATGGAGTGGGACAGAGAAATTAAC
AATTACACAAGCTTAATACACTCCTTAATTGAAGAATCGCAAAACCAGCAAGAAAAGAATGAACAAGAAT
TATTGGAATTAGATAAATGGGCAAGTTTGTGGAATTGGTTTAACATAACAAATTGGCTGTGGTATATAAA
ATTATTCATAATGATAGTAGGAGGCTTGGTAGGTTTAAGAATAGTTTTTGCTGTACTTTCTATAGTGAAT
AGAGTTAGGCAGGGATATTCACCATTATCGTTTCAGACCCACCTCCCAACCCCGAGGGGACCCAGAGAGG
GCCTATTTCCCATGATTCCTTCATATTTGCATATACGATACAAGGCTGTTAGAGAGATAATTAGAATTAA
TTTGACTGTAAACACAAAGATATTAGTACAAAATACGTGACGTAGAAAGTAATAATTTCTTGGGTAGTTT
GCAGTTTTAAAATTATGTTTTAAAATGGACTATCATATGCTTACCGTAACTTGAAAGTATTTCGATTTCT
TGGCTTTATATATCTTGTGGAAAGGACGAAACACCGGATTGCAGCATTAACTAGTGGTTTTAGAGCTAGA
AATAGCAAGTTAAAATAAGGCTAGTCCGTTATCAACTTGAAAAAGTGGCACCGAGTCGGTGCTTTTTTAA
GCTTGGCGTAACTAGATCTTGAGACAAATGGCAGTATTCATCCACAATTTTAAAAGAAAAGGGGGGATTG
GGGGGTACAGTGCAGGGGAAAGAATAGTAGACATAATAGCAACAGACATACAAACTAAAGAATTACAAAA
ACAAATTACAAAAATTCAAAATTTTCGGGTTTATTACAGGGACAGCAGAGATCCACTTTGGCGCCGGCTC
GAGGGGG
