>Addgene plasmid #77709 | CROT gRNA (BRDN0001145682) | depositor partial sequence | sequence record 145169 | Target Sequence
GATTGCAGCATTAACTAGTG
