>Addgene plasmid #77709 | CROT gRNA (BRDN0001145682) | addgene partial sequence | sequence record 152812 | hU6-F 5'-GAGGGCCTATTTCCCATGATT-3'
ATTAGAATTAATTTGACTGTAAACACAAAGATATTAGTACAAAATACGTGACGTAGAAAGTAATAATTTC
TTGGGTAGTTTGCAGTTTTAAAATTATGTTTTAAAATGGACTATCATATGCTTACCGTAACTTGAAAGTA
TTTCGATTTCTTGGCTTTATATATCTTGTGGAAAGGACGAAACACCGGATTGCAGCATTAACTAGTGGTT
TTAGAGCTAGAAATAGCAAGTTAAAATAAGGCTAGTCCGTTATCAACTTGAAAAAGTGGCACCGAGTCGG
TGCTTTTTTAAGCTTGGCGTAACTAGATCTTGAGACAAATGGCAGTATTCATCCACAATTTTAAAAGAAA
AGGGGGGATTGGGGGGTACAGTGCAGGGGAAAGAATAGTAGACATAATAGCAACAGACATACAAACTAAA
GAATTACAAAAACAAATTACAAAAATTCAAAATTTTCGGGTTTATTACAGGGACAGCAGAGATCCACTTT
GGCGCCGGCTCGAGGGGGCCCGGGTGCAAAGATGGATAAAGTTTTAAACAGAGAGGAATCTTTGCAGCTA
ATGGACCTTCTAGGTCTTGAAAGGAGTGGGAATTGGCTCCGGTGCCCGTCAGTGGGCAGAGCGCACATCG
CCCACAGTCCCCGAGAAGTTGGGGGGAGGGGTCGGCAATTGATCCGGTGCCTAGAGAAGGTGGCGCGGGG
TAAACTGGGAAAGTGATGTCGTGTACTGGCTCCGCCTTTTTCCCGAGGGTGG
